Addgene plasmid #50922: pLKO.1-puro U6 sgRNA Oct4A -158
Purpose: U6 driven sgRNA targeting OCT4 isoform A -158 bp from TSS
Depositing lab: Rene Maehr & Scot Wolfe. Depositing organization: University of Massachusetts, Worcester. Publication: Cas9 effector-mediated regulation of transcription and differentiation in human pluripotent stem cells. Kearns NA, Genga RM, Enuameh MS, Garber M, Wolfe SA, Maehr R. Development. 2014 Jan;141(1):219-23. doi: 10.1242/dev.103341. PubMed 24346702.
Backbone
  Vector backbone: pLKO.1
  Backbone size w/o insert (bp): 7145
  Vector type: Mammalian Expression, Lentiviral, CRISPR
  Selectable markers: Puromycin
Growth in bacteria
  Bacterial resistance: Ampicillin, 100 μg/mL
  Growth temperature: 37°C
  Growth strain: NEB Stable
  Copy number: High Copy
Gene/Insert
  Gene/Insert name: Oct4A -158 sgRNA
  Species: H. sapiens (human)
  Insert size (bp): 7132
  Entrez Gene: POU5F1 (a.k.a. OCT3, OCT4, OCT4Borf1, OTF-3, OTF3, OTF4, Oct-3, Oct-4, Oct3/4)
  Promoter: U6
  Cloning method: Restriction Enzyme; 5′ cloning site BfuAI (destroyed during cloning); 3′ cloning site BfuAI (destroyed during cloning)
  Sequencing primers: 5′ CGTGACGTAGAAAGTAATAATTTC; 3′ CCTCGAGCCGCGGCCAAAG
Terms and licenses: Academic/Nonprofit Terms; Industry Terms: Not Available to Industry
Depositor comments: gRNA target sequence GGGGCGCCAGTTGTGTCTCC
How to cite: pLKO.1-puro U6 sgRNA Oct4A -158 was a gift from Rene Maehr & Scot Wolfe (Addgene plasmid # 50922 ; http://n2t.net/addgene:50922 ; RRID:Addgene_50922)
