[The description below was written by a language model from this plasmid's Addgene catalogue record and pLannotate feature annotations shown in this document.]
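Description:
pLKO.1-puro U6 sgRNA Oct4A -158 is a third-generation-style, self-inactivating HIV-1 lentiviral vector built on the pLKO.1 backbone and adapted to deliver a single CRISPR guide RNA to mammalian cells. In bacteria it is maintained as a high-copy plasmid through a ColE1/pUC-type origin and selected with ampicillin via β-lactamase; an f1 origin, an SV40 origin and poly(A) signal, and remnants of a lac/T3/T7 cloning region are also annotated in the backbone. The viral genome is transcribed from an RSV promoter fused to a truncated 5' LTR and carries the Ψ packaging signal with a short gag fragment, the Rev response element for Rev-dependent nuclear export, a cPPT/CTS element that aids nuclear import, and a ΔU3 3' LTR that inactivates LTR promoter activity after integration.

The payload consists of two cassettes. A human U6 RNA polymerase III promoter drives a guide whose spacer was cloned between BfuAI sites (destroyed in the process) directly upstream of the Streptococcus pyogenes Cas9 gRNA scaffold; the spacer targets the promoter region of human POU5F1, 158 bp upstream of the transcription start site of the OCT4 isoform A transcript. Downstream, the human PGK promoter expresses puromycin N-acetyltransferase for selection of transduced cells. No Cas9 is encoded, so the nuclease or effector must be supplied separately. Given the guide's promoter-proximal position and the associated work on Cas9 effector-mediated transcriptional regulation in human pluripotent stem cells, it is intended to recruit Cas9-based effectors to modulate OCT4 expression. The "insert size" listed in the catalogue equals the full plasmid length and does not reflect the small sgRNA insert.
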