Features (pLannotate 1.2.2; 26 found; start..end, strand, type, name):
    529..1128    +  CDS            PuroR: puromycin N-acetyltransferase; pac from Streptomyces alboniger; confers resistance to puromycin
   1171..1254    +  CDS            nef (fragment): NEF_HV1Z2 - Experimental evidence at protein level: Swiss-Prot protein existence level 1. Extracellular Nef protein targets CD4(+) T-lymphocytes for apoptosis by interacting with CXCR4 surface receptors. From Human immunodeficiency virus type 1 group M subtype D (isolate Z2/CDC-Z34) (HIV-1).
   1256..1489    +  LTR            3' LTR (ΔU3): self-inactivating 3' long terminal repeat (LTR) from HIV-1
   1561..1682    +  polyA_signal   SV40 poly(A) signal: SV40 polyadenylation signal
   1722..1857    +  rep_origin     SV40 ori: SV40 origin of replication
   1878..1896    -  promoter       T7 promoter: promoter for bacteriophage T7 RNA polymerase
   1904..2059    +  CDS            lacZα (fragment): LacZα fragment of β-galactosidase; lacZ fragment
   2064..2492    +  rep_origin     f1 ori (sequence partly withheld): f1 bacteriophage origin of replication; arrow indicates direction of (+) strand synthesis
   2545..2649    +  promoter       AmpR promoter: bla
   2650..3510    +  CDS            AmpR: β-lactamase; bla; confers resistance to ampicillin, carbenicillin, and related antibiotics
   3681..4269    +  rep_origin     ori: high-copy-number ColE1/pMB1/pBR322/pUC origin of replication
   4452..4544    +  CDS            lacI (fragment): lac repressor; lacI; The lac repressor binds to the lac operator to inhibit transcription in E. coli. This inhibition can be relieved by adding lactose or isopropyl-β-D-thiogalactopyranoside (IPTG).
   4557..4578    +  protein_bind   CAP binding site: CAP binding activates transcription in the presence of cAMP. E. coli catabolite activator protein
   4593..4623    +  promoter       lac promoter: promoter for the E. coli lac operon
   4631..4647    +  protein_bind   lac operator: The lac repressor binds to the lac operator to inhibit transcription in E. coli. This inhibition can be relieved by adding lactose or isopropyl-β-D-thiogalactopyranoside (IPTG). lac repressor encoded by lacI
   4692..4710    +  promoter       T3 promoter: promoter for bacteriophage T3 RNA polymerase
   4738..4964    +  promoter       RSV promoter: Rous sarcoma virus enhancer/promoter
   4965..5145    +  LTR            5' LTR (truncated): truncated 5' long terminal repeat (LTR) from HIV-1
   5192..5317    +  misc_feature   HIV-1 Ψ: packaging signal of human immunodeficiency virus type 1
   5301..5664    +  CDS            HIV-1 gag (fragment): gag protein from human immunodeficiency virus 1; gag
   5810..6043    +  misc_feature   RRE: The Rev response element (RRE) of HIV-1 allows for Rev-dependent mRNA export from the nucleus to the cytoplasm.
   6420..6520    +  CDS            Rev (fragment): human immunodeficiency virus 1 (HIV-1) Rev protein; rev; enhances nuclear export of unspliced and incompletely spliced viral mRNAs
   6570..6810    +  promoter       U6 promoter: RNA polymerase III promoter for human U6 snRNA
   6839..6914    +  misc_RNA       gRNA scaffold: guide RNA scaffold for the Streptococcus pyogenes CRISPR/Cas9 system
   6963..7080    +  misc_feature   cPPT/CTS: central polypurine tract and central termination sequence of HIV-1
   7129..507     +  promoter       hPGK promoter (across the origin): human phosphoglycerate kinase 1 promoter
>Addgene plasmid #50922 | pLKO.1-puro U6 sgRNA Oct4A -158 | depositor full sequence | sequence record 76528 | pLKO.1-puro U6 sgRNA Oct4A -158 sequence 7132 bps
TTGGGGTTGCGCCTTTTCCAAGGCAGCCCTGGGTTTGCGCAGGGACGCGGCTGCTCTGGGCGTGGTTCCG
GGAAACGCAGCGGCGCCGACCCTGGGTCTCGCACATTCTTCACGTCCGTTCGCAGCGTCACCCGGATCTT
CGCCGCTACCCTTGTGGGCCCCCCGGCGACGCTTCCTGCTCCGCCCCTAAGTCGGGAAGGTTCCTTGCGG
TTCGCGGCGTGCCGGACGTGACAAACGGAAGCCGCACGTCTCACTAGTACCCTCGCAGACGGACAGCGCC
AGGGAGCAATGGCAGCGCGCCGACCGCGATGGGCTGTGGCCAATAGCGGCTGCTCAGCAGGGCGCGCCGA
GAGCAGCGGCCGGGAAGGGGCGGTGCGGGAGGCGGGGTGTGGGGCGGTAGTGTGGGCCCTGTTCCTGCCC
GCGCGGTGTTCCGCATTCTGCAAGCCTCCGGAGCGCACGTCGGCAGTCGGCTCCCTCGTTGACCGAATCA
CCGACCTCTCTCCCCAGGGGGATCCACCGGAGCTTACCATGACCGAGTACAAGCCCACGGTGCGCCTCGC
CACCCGCGACGACGTCCCCAGGGCCGTACGCACCCTCGCCGCCGCGTTCGCCGACTACCCCGCCACGCGC
CACACCGTCGATCCGGACCGCCACATCGAGCGGGTCACCGAGCTGCAAGAACTCTTCCTCACGCGCGTCG
GGCTCGACATCGGCAAGGTGTGGGTCGCGGACGACGGCGCCGCGGTGGCGGTCTGGACCACGCCGGAGAG
CGTCGAAGCGGGGGCGGTGTTCGCCGAGATCGGCCCGCGCATGGCCGAGTTGAGCGGTTCCCGGCTGGCC
GCGCAGCAACAGATGGAAGGCCTCCTGGCGCCGCACCGGCCCAAGGAGCCCGCGTGGTTCCTGGCCACCG
TCGGCGTCTCGCCCGACCACCAGGGCAAGGGTCTGGGCAGCGCCGTCGTGCTCCCCGGAGTGGAGGCGGC
CGAGCGCGCCGGGGTGCCCGCCTTCCTGGAGACCTCCGCGCCCCGCAACCTCCCCTTCTACGAGCGGCTC
GGCTTCACCGTCACCGCCGACGTCGAGGTGCCCGAAGGACCGCGCACCTGGTGCATGACCCGCAAGCCCG
GTGCCTGACGCCCGCCCCACGACCCGCAGCGCCCGACCGAAAGGAGCGCACGACCCCATGCATCGGTACC
TTTAAGACCAATGACTTACAAGGCAGCTGTAGATCTTAGCCACTTTTTAAAAGAAAAGGGGGGACTGGAA
GGGCTAATTCACTCCCAACGAAGACAAGATCTGCTTTTTGCTTGTACTGGGTCTCTCTGGTTAGACCAGA
TCTGAGCCTGGGAGCTCTCTGGCTAACTAGGGAACCCACTGCTTAAGCCTCAATAAAGCTTGCCTTGAGT
GCTTCAAGTAGTGTGTGCCCGTCTGTTGTGTGACTCTGGTAACTAGAGATCCCTCAGACCCTTTTAGTCA
GTGTGGAAAATCTCTAGCAGTAGTAGTTCATGTCATCTTATTATTCAGTATTTATAACTTGCAAAGAAAT
GAATATCAGAGAGTGAGAGGAACTTGTTTATTGCAGCTTATAATGGTTACAAATAAAGCAATAGCATCAC
AAATTTCACAAATAAAGCATTTTTTTCACTGCATTCTAGTTGTGGTTTGTCCAAACTCATCAATGTATCT
TATCATGTCTGGCTCTAGCTATCCCGCCCCTAACTCCGCCCATCCCGCCCCTAACTCCGCCCAGTTCCGC
CCATTCTCCGCCCCATGGCTGACTAATTTTTTTTATTTATGCAGAGGCCGAGGCCGCCTCGGCCTCTGAG
CTATTCCAGAAGTAGTGAGGAGGCTTTTTTGGAGGCCTAGGGACGTACCCAATTCGCCCTATAGTGAGTC
GTATTACGCGCGCTCACTGGCCGTCGTTTTACAACGTCGTGACTGGGAAAACCCTGGCGTTACCCAACTT
AATCGCCTTGCAGCACATCCCCCTTTCGCCAGCTGGCGTAATAGCGAAGAGGCCCGCACCGATCGCCCTT
CCCAACAGTTGCGCAGCCTGAATGGCGAATGGG
[124 nt withheld, positions 2064-2187]
C
[91 nt withheld, positions 2189-2279]
A
[49 nt withheld, positions 2281-2329]
CCTTTGACGTTGGAGTCCACGTTCTTT
[37 nt withheld, positions 2357-2393]
ACCCTATCTCGGTCTATTCTTTTGATTTATAAGGGATTTTGCCGATTTCGGCCTATTGGTTAAAAAATGA
GCTGATTTAACAAAAATTTAACGCGAATTTTAACAAAATATTAACGCTTACAATTTAGGTGGCACTTTTC
GGGGAAATGTGCGCGGAACCCCTATTTGTTTATTTTTCTAAATACATTCAAATATGTATCCGCTCATGAG
ACAATAACCCTGATAAATGCTTCAATAATATTGAAAAAGGAAGAGTATGAGTATTCAACATTTCCGTGTC
GCCCTTATTCCCTTTTTTGCGGCATTTTGCCTTCCTGTTTTTGCTCACCCAGAAACGCTGGTGAAAGTAA
AAGATGCTGAAGATCAGTTGGGTGCACGAGTGGGTTACATCGAACTGGATCTCAACAGCGGTAAGATCCT
TGAGAGTTTTCGCCCCGAAGAACGTTTTCCAATGATGAGCACTTTTAAAGTTCTGCTATGTGGCGCGGTA
TTATCCCGTATTGACGCCGGGCAAGAGCAACTCGGTCGCCGCATACACTATTCTCAGAATGACTTGGTTG
AGTACTCACCAGTCACAGAAAAGCATCTTACGGATGGCATGACAGTAAGAGAATTATGCAGTGCTGCCAT
AACCATGAGTGATAACACTGCGGCCAACTTACTTCTGACAACGATCGGAGGACCGAAGGAGCTAACCGCT
TTTTTGCACAACATGGGGGATCATGTAACTCGCCTTGATCGTTGGGAACCGGAGCTGAATGAAGCCATAC
CAAACGACGAGCGTGACACCACGATGCCTGTAGCAATGGCAACAACGTTGCGCAAACTATTAACTGGCGA
ACTACTTACTCTAGCTTCCCGGCAACAATTAATAGACTGGATGGAGGCGGATAAAGTTGCAGGACCACTT
CTGCGCTCGGCCCTTCCGGCTGGCTGGTTTATTGCTGATAAATCTGGAGCCGGTGAGCGTGGGTCTCGCG
GTATCATTGCAGCACTGGGGCCAGATGGTAAGCCCTCCCGTATCGTAGTTATCTACACGACGGGGAGTCA
GGCAACTATGGATGAACGAAATAGACAGATCGCTGAGATAGGTGCCTCACTGATTAAGCATTGGTAACTG
TCAGACCAAGTTTACTCATATATACTTTAGATTGATTTAAAACTTCATTTTTAATTTAAAAGGATCTAGG
TGAAGATCCTTTTTGATAATCTCATGACCAAAATCCCTTAACGTGAGTTTTCGTTCCACTGAGCGTCAGA
CCCCGTAGAAAAGATCAAAGGATCTTCTTGAGATCCTTTTTTTCTGCGCGTAATCTGCTGCTTGCAAACA
AAAAAACCACCGCTACCAGCGGTGGTTTGTTTGCCGGATCAAGAGCTACCAACTCTTTTTCCGAAGGTAA
CTGGCTTCAGCAGAGCGCAGATACCAAATACTGTTCTTCTAGTGTAGCCGTAGTTAGGCCACCACTTCAA
GAACTCTGTAGCACCGCCTACATACCTCGCTCTGCTAATCCTGTTACCAGTGGCTGCTGCCAGTGGCGAT
AAGTCGTGTCTTACCGGGTTGGACTCAAGACGATAGTTACCGGATAAGGCGCAGCGGTCGGGCTGAACGG
GGGGTTCGTGCACACAGCCCAGCTTGGAGCGAACGACCTACACCGAACTGAGATACCTACAGCGTGAGCT
ATGAGAAAGCGCCACGCTTCCCGAAGGGAGAAAGGCGGACAGGTATCCGGTAAGCGGCAGGGTCGGAACA
GGAGAGCGCACGAGGGAGCTTCCAGGGGGAAACGCCTGGTATCTTTATAGTCCTGTCGGGTTTCGCCACC
TCTGACTTGAGCGTCGATTTTTGTGATGCTCGTCAGGGGGGCGGAGCCTATGGAAAAACGCCAGCAACGC
GGCCTTTTTACGGTTCCTGGCCTTTTGCTGGCCTTTTGCTCACATGTTCTTTCCTGCGTTATCCCCTGAT
TCTGTGGATAACCGTATTACCGCCTTTGAGTGAGCTGATACCGCTCGCCGCAGCCGAACGACCGAGCGCA
GCGAGTCAGTGAGCGAGGAAGCGGAAGAGCGCCCAATACGCAAACCGCCTCTCCCCGCGCGTTGGCCGAT
TCATTAATGCAGCTGGCACGACAGGTTTCCCGACTGGAAAGCGGGCAGTGAGCGCAACGCAATTAATGTG
AGTTAGCTCACTCATTAGGCACCCCAGGCTTTACACTTTATGCTTCCGGCTCGTATGTTGTGTGGAATTG
TGAGCGGATAACAATTTCACACAGGAAACAGCTATGACCATGATTACGCCAAGCGCGCAATTAACCCTCA
CTAAAGGGAACAAAAGCTGGAGCTGCAAGCTTAATGTAGTCTTATGCAATACTCTTGTAGTCTTGCAACA
TGGTAACGATGAGTTAGCAACATGCCTTACAAGGAGAGAAAAAGCACCGTGCATGCCGATTGGTGGAAGT
AAGGTGGTACGATCGTGCCTTATTAGGAAGGCAACAGACGGGTCTGACATGGATTGGACGAACCACTGAA
TTGCCGCATTGCAGAGATATTGTATTTAAGTGCCTAGCTCGATACATAAACGGGTCTCTCTGGTTAGACC
AGATCTGAGCCTGGGAGCTCTCTGGCTAACTAGGGAACCCACTGCTTAAGCCTCAATAAAGCTTGCCTTG
AGTGCTTCAAGTAGTGTGTGCCCGTCTGTTGTGTGACTCTGGTAACTAGAGATCCCTCAGACCCTTTTAG
TCAGTGTGGAAAATCTCTAGCAGTGGCGCCCGAACAGGGACTTGAAAGCGAAAGGGAAACCAGAGGAGCT
CTCTCGACGCAGGACTCGGCTTGCTGAAGCGCGCACGGCAAGAGGCGAGGGGCGGCGACTGGTGAGTACG
CCAAAAATTTTGACTAGCGGAGGCTAGAAGGAGAGAGATGGGTGCGAGAGCGTCAGTATTAAGCGGGGGA
GAATTAGATCGCGATGGGAAAAAATTCGGTTAAGGCCAGGGGGAAAGAAAAAATATAAATTAAAACATAT
AGTATGGGCAAGCAGGGAGCTAGAACGATTCGCAGTTAATCCTGGCCTGTTAGAAACATCAGAAGGCTGT
AGACAAATACTGGGACAGCTACAACCATCCCTTCAGACAGGATCAGAAGAACTTAGATCATTATATAATA
CAGTAGCAACCCTCTATTGTGTGCATCAAAGGATAGAGATAAAAGACACCAAGGAAGCTTTAGACAAGAT
AGAGGAAGAGCAAAACAAAAGTAAGACCACCGCACAGCAAGCGGCCGCTGATCTTCAGACCTGGAGGAGG
AGATATGAGGGACAATTGGAGAAGTGAATTATATAAATATAAAGTAGTAAAAATTGAACCATTAGGAGTA
GCACCCACCAAGGCAAAGAGAAGAGTGGTGCAGAGAGAAAAAAGAGCAGTGGGAATAGGAGCTTTGTTCC
TTGGGTTCTTGGGAGCAGCAGGAAGCACTATGGGCGCAGCGTCAATGACGCTGACGGTACAGGCCAGACA
ATTATTGTCTGGTATAGTGCAGCAGCAGAACAATTTGCTGAGGGCTATTGAGGCGCAACAGCATCTGTTG
CAACTCACAGTCTGGGGCATCAAGCAGCTCCAGGCAAGAATCCTGGCTGTGGAAAGATACCTAAAGGATC
AACAGCTCCTGGGGATTTGGGGTTGCTCTGGAAAACTCATTTGCACCACTGCTGTGCCTTGGAATGCTAG
TTGGAGTAATAAATCTCTGGAACAGATTTGGAATCACACGACCTGGATGGAGTGGGACAGAGAAATTAAC
AATTACACAAGCTTAATACACTCCTTAATTGAAGAATCGCAAAACCAGCAAGAAAAGAATGAACAAGAAT
TATTGGAATTAGATAAATGGGCAAGTTTGTGGAATTGGTTTAACATAACAAATTGGCTGTGGTATATAAA
ATTATTCATAATGATAGTAGGAGGCTTGGTAGGTTTAAGAATAGTTTTTGCTGTACTTTCTATAGTGAAT
AGAGTTAGGCAGGGATATTCACCATTATCGTTTCAGACCCACCTCCCAACCCCGAGGGGACCCGACAGGC
CCGAAGGAATAGAAGAAGAAGGTGGAGAGAGAGACAGAGACAGATCCATTCGATTAGTGAACGGATCTCG
ACGGTATCGATCACGAGACTAGCCTCGAGCGGCCGCCCCCTTCACCGAGGGCCTATTTCCCATGATTCCT
TCATATTTGCATATACGATACAAGGCTGTTAGAGAGATAATTGGAATTAATTTGACTGTAAACACAAAGA
TATTAGTACAAAATACGTGACGTAGAAAGTAATAATTTCTTGGGTAGTTTGCAGTTTTAAAATTATGTTT
TAAAATGGACTATCATATGCTTACCGTAACTTGAAAGTATTTCGATTTCTTGGCTTTATATATCTTGTGG
AAAGGACGAAACACCGGGGCGCCAGTTGTGTCTCCGTTTTAGAGCTAGAAATAGCAAGTTAAAATAAGGC
TAGTCCGTTATCAACTTGAAAAAGTGGCACCGAGTCGGTGCTTTTTTTGAATTCTCGACCTCGAGACAAA
TGGCAGTATTCATCCACAATTTTAAAAGAAAAGGGGGGATTGGGGGGTACAGTGCAGGGGAAAGAATAGT
AGACATAATAGCAACAGACATACAAACTAAAGAATTACAAAAACAAATTACAAAAATTCAAAATTTTCGG
GTTTATTACAGGGACAGCAGAGATCCACTTTGGCCGCGGCTCGAGGGGG
