>Addgene plasmid #50922 | pLKO.1-puro U6 sgRNA Oct4A -158 | addgene partial sequence | sequence record 78167 | hU6-F 5'-GAGGGCCTATTTCCCATGATT-3'
GCTGTTAGAGAGATAATTGGAATTAATTTGACTGTAAACACAAAGATATTAGTACAAAATACGTGACGTA
GAAAGTAATAATTTCTTGGGTAGTTTGCAGTTTTAAAATTATGTTTTAAAATGGACTATCATATGCTTAC
CGTAACTTGAAAGTATTTCGATTTCTTGGCTTTATATATCTTGTGGAAAGGACGAAACACCGGGGCGCCA
GTTGTGTCTCCGTTTTAGAGCTAGAAATAGCAAGTTAAAATAAGGCTAGTCCGTTATCAACTTGAAAAAG
TGGCACCGAGTCGGTGCTTTTTTTGAATTCTCGACCTCGAGACAAATGGCAGTATTCATCCACAATTTTA
AAAGAAAAGGGGGGATTGGGGGGTACAGTGCAGGGGAAAGAATAGTAGACATAATAGCAACAGACATACA
AACTAAAGAATTACAAAAACAAATTACAAAAATTCAAAATTTTCGGGTTTATTACAGGGACAGCAGAGAT
CCACTTTGGCCGCGGCTCGAGGGGGTTGGGGTTGCGCCTTTTCCAAGGCAGCCCTGGGTTTGCGCAGGGA
CGCGGCTGCTCTGGGCGTGGTTCCGGGAAACGCAGCGGCGCCGACCCTGGGTCTCGCACATTCTTCACGT
CCGTTCGCAGCGTCACCCGGATCTTCGCCGCTACCCTTGTGGGCCCCCCGGCGACGCTTCCTGCTCCGCC
CCTAAGTCGGGAAGGTTCCTTGCGGTTCGCGGCGTGCCGGACGTGACAAACGGAAGCCGCACGTCTCACT
AGTACCCTCGCAGACGGACAGCGCCAGGGAGCAATGGCAGCGCGCCGACCGCGATGGGCTGTGGCCAATA
GCGGCTGCTCAGCAGGGCGCGCCGAGAGCAGCGGCCGGGAA
